>Addgene plasmid #160503 | pCDH-hSyn-IntCCCre-T2A-CopGFP | addgene full sequence | sequence record 319332 | Addgene NGS Result
ACTCTTCCTTTTTCAATATTATTGAAGCATTTATCAGGGTTATTGTCTCATGAGCGGATACATATTTGAA
TGTATTTAGAAAAATAAACAAATAGGGGTTCCGCGCACATTTCCCCGAAAAGTGCCACCTGACGTCTAAG
AAACCATTATTATCATGACATTAACCTATAAAAATAGGCGTATCACGAGGCCCTTTCGTCTCGCGCGTTT
CGGTGATGACGGTGAAAACCTCTGACACATGCAGCTCCCGGAGACGGTCACAGCTTGTCTGTAAGCGGAT
GCCGGGAGCAGACAAGCCCGTCAGGGCGCGTCAGCGGGTGTTGGCGGGTGTCGGGGCTGGCTTAACTATG
CGGCATCAGAGCAGATTGTACTGAGAGTGCACCATATGCGGTGTGAAATACCGCACAGATGCGTAAGGAG
AAAATACCGCATCAGGCGCCATTCGCCATTCAGGCTGCGCAACTGTTGGGAAGGGCGATCGGTGCGGGCC
TCTTCGCTATTACGCCAGCTGGCGAAAGGGGGATGTGCTGCAAGGCGATTAAGTTGGGTAACGCCAGGGT
TTTCCCAGTCACGACGTTGTAAAACGACGGCCAGTGCCAAGCTGACGCGTGTAGTCTTATGCAATACTCT
TGTAGTCTTGCAACATGGTAACGATGAGTTAGCAACATGCCTTACAAGGAGAGAAAAAGCACCGTGCATG
CCGATTGGTGGAAGTAAGGTGGTACGATCGTGCCTTATTAGGAAGGCAACAGACGGGTCTGACATGGATT
GGACGAACCACTGAATTGCCGCATTGCAGAGATATTGTATTTAAGTGCCTAGCTCGATACATAAACGGGT
CTCTCTGGTTAGACCAGATCTGAGCCTGGGAGCTCTCTGGCTAACTAGGGAACCCACTGCTTAAGCCTCA
ATAAAGCTTGCCTTGAGTGCTTCAAGTAGTGTGTGCCCGTCTGTTGTGTGACTCTGGTAACTAGAGATCC
CTCAGACCCTTTTAGTCAGTGTGGAAAATCTCTAGCAGTGGCGCCCGAACAGGGACTTGAAAGCGAAAGG
GAAACCAGAGGAGCTCTCTCGACGCAGGACTCGGCTTGCTGAAGCGCGCACGGCAAGAGGCGAGGGGCGG
CGACTGGTGAGTACGCCAAAAATTTTGACTAGCGGAGGCTAGAAGGAGAGAGATGGGTGCGAGAGCGTCA
GTATTAAGCGGGGGAGAATTAGATCGCGATGGGAAAAAATTCGGTTAAGGCCAGGGGGAAAGAAAAAATA
TAAATTAAAACATATAGTATGGGCAAGCAGGGAGCTAGAACGATTCGCAGTTAATCCTGGCCTGTTAGAA
ACATCAGAAGGCTGTAGACAAATACTGGGACAGCTACAACCATCCCTTCAGACAGGATCAGAAGAACTTA
GATCATTATATAATACAGTAGCAACCCTCTATTGTGTGCATCAAAGGATAGAGATAAAAGACACCAAGGA
AGCTTTAGACAAGATAGAGGAAGAGCAAAACAAAAGTAAGACCACCGCACAGCAAGCGGCCACTGATCTT
CAGACCTGGAGGAGGAGATATGAGGGACAATTGGAGAAGTGAATTATATAAATATAAAGTAGTAAAAATT
GAACCATTAGGAGTAGCACCCACCAAGGCAAAGAGAAGAGTGGTGCAGAGAGAAAAAAGAGCAGTGGGAA
TAGGAGCTTTGTTCCTTGGGTTCTTGGGAGCAGCAGGAAGCACTATGGGCGCAGCGTCAATGACGCTGAC
GGTACAGGCCAGACAATTATTGTCTGGTATAGTGCAGCAGCAGAACAATTTGCTGAGGGCTATTGAGGCG
CAACAGCATCTGTTGCAACTCACAGTCTGGGGCATCAAGCAGCTCCAGGCAAGAATCCTGGCTGTGGAAA
GATACCTAAAGGATCAACAGCTCCTGGGGATTTGGGGTTGCTCTGGAAAACTCATTTGCACCACTGCTGT
GCCTTGGAATGCTAGTTGGAGTAATAAATCTCTGGAACAGATTTGGAATCACACGACCTGGATGGAGTGG
GACAGAGAAATTAACAATTACACAAGCTTAATACACTCCTTAATTGAAGAATCGCAAAACCAGCAAGAAA
AGAATGAACAAGAATTATTGGAATTAGATAAATGGGCAAGTTTGTGGAATTGGTTTAACATAACAAATTG
GCTGTGGTATATAAAATTATTCATAATGATAGTAGGAGGCTTGGTAGGTTTAAGAATAGTTTTTGCTGTA
CTTTCTATAGTGAATAGAGTTAGGCAGGGATATTCACCATTATCGTTTCAGACCCACCTCCCAACCCCGA
GGGGACCCGACAGGCCCGAAGGAATAGAAGAAGAAGGTGGAGAGAGAGACAGAGACAGATCCATTCGATT
AGTGAACGGATCTCGACGGTATCGGTTAACTTTTAAAAGAAAAGGGGGGATTGGGGGGTACAGTGCAGGG
GAAAGAATAGTAGACATAATAGCAACAGACATACAAACTAAAGAATTACAAAAACAAATTACAAAATTCA
AAATTTTATCGATATCGATCTAGACTGCAGAGGGCCCTGCGTATGAGTGCAAGTGGGTTTTAGGACCAGG
ATGAGGCGGGGTGGGGGTGCCTACCTGACGACCGACCCCGACCCACTGGACAAGCACCCAACCCCCATTC
CCCAAATTGCGCATCCCCTATCAGAGAGGGGGAGGGGAAACAGGATGCGGCGAGGCGCGTGCGCACTGCC
AGCTTCAGCACCGCGGACAGTGCCTTCGCCCCCGCCTGGCGGCGCGCGCCACCGCCGCCTCAGCACTGAA
GGCGCGCTGACGTCACTCGCCGGTCCCCCGCAAACTCCCCTTCCCGGCCACCTTGGTCGCGTCCGCGCCG
CCGCCGGCCCAGCCGGACCGCACCACGCGAGGCGCGAGATAGGGGGGCACGGGCGCGACCATCTGCGCTG
CGGCGCCGGCGACTCAGCGCTGCCTCAGTCTGCGGTGGGCAGCGGAGGAGTCGTGTCGTGCCTGAGAGCG
CAGTCGAGAATTAATTAAGCCACCATGGATTATAAAGACGATGACGATAAAATGGTTAAAGTTATCGGTC
GTCGTTCCCTCGGAGTGCAAAGAATATTTGATATTGGTCTTCGCCAAGACCATAATTTTCTGCTAGCCAA
TGGGGCGATCGCGGCCAATTGCTTCAATAAGGAGGACGGATCCAACCGGAAATGGTTTCCCGCAGAACCT
GAAGATGTTCGCGATTATCTTCTATATCTTCAGGCGCGCGGTCTGGCAGTAAAAACTATCCAGCAACATT
TGGGCCAGCTAAACATGCTTCATCGTCGGTCCGGGCTGCCACGACCAAGTGACAGCAATGCTGTTTCACT
GGTTATGCGGCGGATACGAAAAGAAAACGTTGATGCCGGTGAACGTGCAAAACAGGCTCTAGCGTTCGAA
CGCACTGATTTCGACCAGGTTCGTTCACTCATGGAAAATAGCGATCGCTGCCAGGATATACGTAATCTGG
CATTTCTGGGGATTGCTTATAACACCCTGTTACGTATAGCCGAAATTGCCAGGATCAGGGTTAAAGATAT
CTCACGTACTGACGGTGGGAGAATGTTAATCCATATTGGCAGAACGAAAACGCTGGTTAGCACCGCAGGT
GTAGAGAAGGCACTTAGCCTGGGGGTAACTAAACTGGTCGAGCGATGGATTTCCGTCTCTGGTGTAGCTG
ATGATCCGAATAACTACCTGTTTTGCCGGGTCAGAAAAAATGGTGTTGCCGCGCCATCTGCCACCAGCCA
GCTATCAACTCGCGCCCTGGAAGGGATTTTTGAAGCAACTCATCGATTGATTTACGGCGCTAAGGATGAC
TCTGGTCAGAGATACCTGGCCTGGTCTGGACACAGTGCCCGTGTCGGAGCCGCGCGAGATATGGCCCGCG
CTGGAGTTTCAATACCGGAGATCATGCAAGCTGGTGGCTGGACCAATGTAAATATTGTCATGAACTATAT
CCGTAACCTGGATAGTGAAACAGGGGCAATGGTGCGCCTGCTGGAAGATGGCGATGAATTCTGCAGATAT
CCATCACACTGGCGGCCGCTCGAGATGGACTACAAGGACGACGATGATAAGGGCACCGGTGAGGGCAGAG
GAAGTCTTCTAACATGCGGTGACGTGGAGGAGAATCCCGGCCCTCCCGGGATGGAGAGCGACGAGAGCGG
CCTGCCCGCCATGGAGATCGAGTGCCGCATCACCGGCACCCTGAACGGCGTGGAGTTCGAGCTGGTGGGC
GGCGGAGAGGGCACCCCCAAGCAGGGCCGCATGACCAACAAGATGAAGAGCACCAAAGGCGCCCTGACCT
TCAGCCCCTACCTGCTGAGCCACGTGATGGGCTACGGCTTCTACCACTTCGGCACCTACCCCAGCGGCTA
CGAGAACCCCTTCCTGCACGCCATCAACAACGGCGGCTACACCAACACCCGCATCGAGAAGTACGAGGAC
GGCGGCGTGCTGCACGTGAGCTTCAGCTACCGCTACGAGGCCGGCCGCGTGATCGGCGACTTCAAGGTGG
TGGGCACCGGCTTCCCCGAGGACAGCGTGATCTTCACCGACAAGATCATCCGCAGCAACGCCACCGTGGA
GCACCTGCACCCCATGGGCGATAACGTGCTGGTGGGCAGCTTCGCCCGCACCTTCAGCCTGCGCGACGGC
GGCTACTACAGCTTCGTGGTGGACAGCCACATGCACTTCAAGAGCGCCATCCACCCCAGCATCCTGCAGA
ACGGGGGCCCCATGTTCGCCTTCCGCCGCGTGGAGGAGCTGCACAGCAACACCGAGCTGGGCATCGTGGA
GTACCAGCACGCCTTCAAGACCCCCATCGCCTTCGCCAGATCCCGCGCTCAGTCGTCCAATTCTGCCGTG
GACGGCACCGCCGGACCCGGCTCCACCCTGTACAAGTAACACCTGGTGCATGACCCGCAAGCCCGGTGCC
TGAAATCAACCTCTGGATTACAAAATTTGTGAAAGATTGACTGGTATTCTTAACTATGTTGCTCCTTTTA
CGCTATGTGGATACGCTGCTTTAATGCCTTTGTATCATGCTATTGCTTCCCGTATGGCTTTCATTTTCTC
CTCCTTGTATAAATCCTGGTTGCTGTCTCTTTATGAGGAGTTGTGGCCCGTTGTCAGGCAACGTGGCGTG
GTGTGCACTGTGTTTGCTGACGCAACCCCCACTGGTTGGGGCATTGCCACCACCTGTCAGCTCCTTTCCG
GGACTTTCGCTTTCCCCCTCCCTATTGCCACGGCGGAACTCATCGCCGCCTGCCTTGCCCGCTGCTGGAC
AGGGGCTCGGCTGTTGGGCACTGACAATTCCGTGGTGTTGTCGGGGAAATCATCGTCCTTTCCTTGGCTG
CTCGCCTGTGTTGCCACCTGGATTCTGCGCGGGACGTCCTTCTGCTACGTCCCTTCGGCCCTCAATCCAG
CGGACCTTCCTTCCCGCGGCCTGCTGCCGGCTCTGCGGCCTCTTCCGCGTCTCCGCCTTCGCCCTCAGAC
GAGTCGGATCTCCCTTTGGGCCGCCTCCCCGCCTGGTACCTTTAAGACCAATGACTTACAAGGCAGCTGT
AGATCTTAGCCACTTTTTAAAAGAAAAGGGGGGACTGGAAGGGCTAATTCACTCCCAACGAAGATAAGAT
CTGCTTTTTGCTTGTACTGGGTCTCTCTGGTTAGACCAGATCTGAGCCTGGGAGCTCTCTGGCTAACTAG
GGAACCCACTGCTTAAGCCTCAATAAAGCTTGCCTTGAGTGCTTCAAGTAGTGTGTGCCCGTCTGTTGTG
TGACTCTGGTAACTAGAGATCCCTCAGACCCTTTTAGTCAGTGTGGAAAATCTCTAGCAGTAGTAGTTCA
TGTCATCTTATTATTCAGTATTTATAACTTGCAAAGAAATGAATATCAGAGAGTGAGAGGAACTTGTTTA
TTGCAGCTTATAATGGTTACAAATAAAGCAATAGCATCACAAATTTCACAAATAAAGCATTTTTTTCACT
GCATTCTAGTTGTGGTTTGTCCAAACTCATCAATGTATCTTATCATGTCTGGCTCTAGCTATCCCGCCCC
TAACTCCGCCCATCCCGCCCCTAACTCCGCCCAGTTCCGCCCATTCTCCGCCCCATGGCTGACTAATTTT
TTTTATTTATGCAGAGGCCGAGGCCGCCTCGGCCTCTGAGCTATTCCAGAAGTAGTGAGGAGGCTTTTTT
GGAGGCCTAGACTTTTGCAGAGACCAAATTCGTAATCATGTCATAGCTGTTTCCTGTGTGAAATTGTTAT
CCGCTCACAATTCCACACAACATACGAGCCGGAAGCATAAAGTGTAAAGCCTGGGGTGCCTAATGAGTGA
GCTAACTCACATTAATTGCGTTGCGCTCACTGCCCGCTTTCCAGTCGGGAAACCTGTCGTGCCAGCTGCA
TTAATGAATCGGCCAACGCGCGGGGAGAGGCGGTTTGCGTATTGGGCGCTCTTCCGCTTCCTCGCTCACT
GACTCGCTGCGCTCGGTCGTTCGGCTGCGGCGAGCGGTATCAGCTCACTCAAAGGCGGTAATACGGTTAT
CCACAGAATCAGGGGATAACGCAGGAAAGAACATGTGAGCAAAAGGCCAGCAAAAGGCCAGGAACCGTAA
AAAGGCCGCGTTGCTGGCGTTTTTCCATAGGCTCCGCCCCCCTGACGAGCATCACAAAAATCGACGCTCA
AGTCAGAGGTGGCGAAACCCGACAGGACTATAAAGATACCAGGCGTTTCCCCCTGGAAGCTCCCTCGTGC
GCTCTCCTGTTCCGACCCTGCCGCTTACCGGATACCTGTCCGCCTTTCTCCCTTCGGGAAGCGTGGCGCT
TTCTCATAGCTCACGCTGTAGGTATCTCAGTTCGGTGTAGGTCGTTCGCTCCAAGCTGGGCTGTGTGCAC
GAACCCCCCGTTCAGCCCGACCGCTGCGCCTTATCCGGTAACTATCGTCTTGAGTCCAACCCGGTAAGAC
ACGACTTATCGCCACTGGCAGCAGCCACTGGTAACAGGATTAGCAGAGCGAGGTATGTAGGCGGTGCTAC
AGAGTTCTTGAAGTGGTGGCCTAACTACGGCTACACTAGAAGAACAGTATTTGGTATCTGCGCTCTGCTG
AAGCCAGTTACCTTCGGAAAAAGAGTTGGTAGCTCTTGATCCGGCAAACAAACCACCGCTGGTAGCGGTG
GTTTTTTTGTTTGCAAGCAGCAGATTACGCGCAGAAAAAAAGGATCTCAAGAAGATCCTTTGATCTTTTC
TACGGGGTCTGACGCTCAGTGGAACGAAAACTCACGTTAAGGGATTTTGGTCATGAGATTATCAAAAAGG
ATCTTCACCTAGATCCTTTTAAATTAAAAATGAAGTTTTAAATCAATCTAAAGTATATATGAGTAAACTT
GGTCTGACAGTTACCAATGCTTAATCAGTGAGGCACCTATCTCAGCGATCTGTCTATTTCGTTCATCCAT
AGTTGCCTGACTCCCCGTCGTGTAGATAACTACGATACGGGAGGGCTTACCATCTGGCCCCAGTGCTGCA
ATGATACCGCGAGACCCACGCTCACCGGCTCCAGATTTATCAGCAATAAACCAGCCAGCCGGAAGGGCCG
AGCGCAGAAGTGGTCCTGCAACTTTATCCGCCTCCATCCAGTCTATTAATTGTTGCCGGGAAGCTAGAGT
AAGTAGTTCGCCAGTTAATAGTTTGCGCAACGTTGTTGCCATTGCTACAGGCATCGTGGTGTCACGCTCG
TCGTTTGGTATGGCTTCATTCAGCTCCGGTTCCCAACGATCAAGGCGAGTTACATGATCCCCCATGTTGT
GCAAAAAAGCGGTTAGCTCCTTCGGTCCTCCGATCGTTGTCAGAAGTAAGTTGGCCGCAGTGTTATCACT
CATGGTTATGGCAGCACTGCATAATTCTCTTACTGTCATGCCATCCGTAAGATGCTTTTCTGTGACTGGT
GAGTACTCAACCAAGTCATTCTGAGAATAGTGTATGCGGCGACCGAGTTGCTCTTGCCCGGCGTCAATAC
GGGATAATACCGCGCCACATAGCAGAACTTTAAAAGTGCTCATCATTGGAAAACGTTCTTCGGGGCGAAA
ACTCTCAAGGATCTTACCGCTGTTGAGATCCAGTTCGATGTAACCCACTCGTGCACCCAACTGATCTTCA
GCATCTTTTACTTTCACCAGCGTTTCTGGGTGAGCAAAAACAGGAAGGCAAAATGCCGCAAAAAAGGGAA
TAAGGGCGACACGGAAATGTTGAATACTCAT
Features (pLannotate 1.2.2; 27 found; start..end, strand, type, name):
      1..105     -  promoter       AmpR promoter: bla
    200..235     +  CDS            rop (fragment): Rop protein, which maintains plasmids at low copy number; rop
    337..436     +  misc_feature   bom (fragment): basis of mobility region from pBR322
    442..596     -  CDS            lacZα (fragment): LacZα fragment of β-galactosidase; lacZ fragment
    610..836     +  promoter       RSV promoter: Rous sarcoma virus enhancer/promoter
    837..1017    +  LTR            5' LTR (truncated): truncated 5' long terminal repeat (LTR) from HIV-1
   1064..1189    +  misc_feature   HIV-1 Ψ: packaging signal of human immunodeficiency virus type 1
   1173..1511    +  CDS            HIV-1 gag (fragment): gag protein from human immunodeficiency virus 1; gag
   1682..1915    +  misc_feature   RRE: The Rev response element (RRE) of HIV-1 allows for Rev-dependent mRNA export from the nucleus to the cytoplasm.
   2292..2392    +  CDS            Rev (fragment): human immunodeficiency virus 1 (HIV-1) Rev protein; rev; enhances nuclear export of unspliced and incompletely spliced viral mRNAs
   2411..2527    +  misc_feature   cPPT/CTS: central polypurine tract and central termination sequence of HIV-1
   2566..3013    +  promoter       hSyn promoter: human synapsin I promoter; confers neuron-specific expression (Kügler et al., 2003)
   3194..4045    +  CDS            Cre (fragment): site-specific recombinase Cre is a site-specific recombinase from bacteriophage P1. Recombination occurs at loxP sequences.
   4091..4107    +  CDS            FLAG (fragment): FLAG® epitope tag, followed by an enterokinase cleavage site
   4203..4867    +  CDS            CopGFP (fragment): green fluorescent protein 2 from Pontellina plumata, also known as ppluGFP2 (Shagin et al., 2004)
   4940..4973    +  CDS            PuroR (fragment): puromycin N-acetyltransferase; pac from Streptomyces alboniger; confers resistance to puromycin
   4974..5562    +  misc_feature   WPRE: woodchuck hepatitis virus posttranscriptional regulatory element
   5557..5664    +  CDS            nef (fragment): NEF_SIVS4 - Experimental evidence at protein level: Swiss-Prot protein existence level 1. Interferes with TCR signaling from the cell membrane. Interacts with CD247/TCRZ (TCR zeta chain) and exert potent down- regulation of cell surface TCR/CD3 complexes. From Simian immunodeficiency virus (isolate F236/smH4) (SIV-sm) (Simian immunodeficiency virus sooty mangabey monkey).
   5689..5869    +  LTR            5' LTR (truncated): truncated 5' long terminal repeat (LTR) from HIV-1
   5941..6062    +  polyA_signal   SV40 poly(A) signal: SV40 polyadenylation signal
   6102..6237    +  rep_origin     SV40 ori: SV40 origin of replication
   6294..6310    -  protein_bind   lac operator: The lac repressor binds to the lac operator to inhibit transcription in E. coli. This inhibition can be relieved by adding lactose or isopropyl-β-D-thiogalactopyranoside (IPTG). lac repressor encoded by lacI
   6318..6348    -  promoter       lac promoter: promoter for the E. coli lac operon
   6363..6384    -  protein_bind   CAP binding site: CAP binding activates transcription in the presence of cAMP. E. coli catabolite activator protein
   6397..6489    -  CDS            lacI (fragment): lac repressor; lacI; The lac repressor binds to the lac operator to inhibit transcription in E. coli. This inhibition can be relieved by adding lactose or isopropyl-β-D-thiogalactopyranoside (IPTG).
   6672..7260    -  rep_origin     ori: high-copy-number ColE1/pMB1/pBR322/pUC origin of replication
   7431..8291    -  CDS            AmpR: β-lactamase; bla; confers resistance to ampicillin, carbenicillin, and related antibiotics
