[The description below was written by a language model from this plasmid's Addgene catalogue record and pLannotate feature annotations shown in this document.]
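Description:
pCDH-hSyn-IntCCCre-T2A-CopGFP is a third-generation-style HIV-1 lentiviral transfer plasmid built on the pCDH backbone, designed for neuron-restricted expression of one half of a split-Cre recombinase. It is propagated in E. coli through a high-copy ColE1/pUC-type origin and selected with ampicillin via the β-lactamase gene. The viral portion begins with an RSV promoter fused to a truncated 5' LTR, which drives Tat-independent transcription of the genomic RNA in packaging cells. This is followed by the Ψ packaging signal with adjoining gag sequence, the Rev response element for nuclear export of unspliced RNA, and the cPPT/CTS element that aids nuclear import. The cassette ends with a WPRE to boost transcript stability and expression, a truncated 3' LTR, and an SV40 polyadenylation signal and origin lying outside the provirus.

The payload is driven by the human synapsin I promoter, which confines expression to neurons. It encodes the synthetic IntCCCre insert, annotated as a partial Cre coding sequence, consistent with a C-terminal Cre fragment joined to a C-terminal split-intein segment that the annotation does not itself resolve. A partial FLAG-like match lies just downstream. Per the construct name, a T2A self-cleaving peptide links this to CopGFP, so transduced neurons are marked with green fluorescence as a separate protein. On its own the fragment should be inactive. When co-expressed with the complementary N-terminal intein–Cre half, intein-mediated trans-splicing is intended to reconstitute functional Cre, permitting intersectional recombination at loxP sites for neural circuit analysis. No intact mammalian selection marker is present, only a short puromycin-resistance remnant. The sequenced record is 8,291 nt, shorter than the 9,663 bp total listed in the catalogue.
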