Addgene plasmid #160503: pCDH-hSyn-IntCCCre-T2A-CopGFP
Purpose: Expresses IntCCCre in neurons in split intein-mediated split-Cre recombinase applications
Depositing lab: Shawn Je. Depositing organization: Duke-NUS Medical School. Publication: Neural circuit analysis using a novel intersectional split intein-mediated split-Cre recombinase system. Khoo ATT, Kim PJ, Kim HM, Je HS. Mol Brain. 2020 Jul 2;13(1):101. doi: 10.1186/s13041-020-00640-2. PubMed 32616061.
Backbone
  Vector backbone: pCDH
  Backbone manufacturer: System Biosciences
  Backbone size w/o insert (bp): 8550
  Total vector size (bp): 9663
  Vector type: Mammalian Expression, Lentiviral, Cre/Lox
Growth in bacteria
  Bacterial resistance: Ampicillin, 100 μg/mL
  Growth temperature: 37°C
  Growth strain: NEB Stable
  Copy number: Unknown
Gene/Insert
  Gene/Insert name: IntCCCre
  Species: Synthetic
  Insert size (bp): 1080
  Promoter: hSyn
  Tag / fusion protein: CopGFP
  Cloning method: Gibson Cloning
  Sequencing primers: 5′ ccgcaccacgcgaggcgc; 3′ tctctggtgtagctgatg
Terms and licenses: Academic/Nonprofit Terms; Industry Terms: Not Available to Industry
How to cite: pCDH-hSyn-IntCCCre-T2A-CopGFP was a gift from Shawn Je (Addgene plasmid # 160503 ; http://n2t.net/addgene:160503 ; RRID:Addgene_160503)
